>Addgene plasmid #70233 | pGZ110 (pFA6a-3FLAG-MNase-TRP1) | depositor full sequence | sequence record 129168 | pGZ110 (pFA6a-3FLAG-MNase-TRP1) sequence 4177 bps
GAACGCGGCCGCCAGCTGAAGCTTCGTACGCTGCAGGTCGACGGATCCCCGGGTTAATTAAAGATTACAA
GGATCACGATGGCGATTACAAGGATCACGATATCGATTACAAGGATGATGATGATAAGGCGGCCGCCACC
AGTACCAAGAAGCTGCACAAGGAGCCCGCCACCCTGATCAAGGCCATAGATGGCGATACCGTGAAGCTGA
TGTATAAGGGCCAGCCCATGACCTTCCGCCTGCTGCTGGTGGATACCCCCGAGACCAAGCACCCGAAAAA
GGGCGTGGAAAAGTACGGACCCGAGGCCAGCGCCTTCACAAAAAAGATGGTGGAGAACGCCAAGAAAATC
GAGGTGGAGTTCGATAAAGGCCAACGCACCGATAAGTATGGACGCGGTCTGGCCTACATCTACGCCGACG
GCAAAATGGTGAACGAGGCCCTGGTGCGGCAGGGACTGGCCAAGGTGGCGTACGTGTACAAGCCCAACAA
CACCCACGAGCAGCACCTGCGCAAGAGCGAGGCTCAGGCAAAGAAGGAGAAACTGAACATCTGGAGTGAG
GATAACGCCGATAGCGGCCAGTAGTAGAGGCGCGCCACTTCTAAATAAGCGAATTTCTTATGATTTATGA
TTTTTATTATTAAATAAGTTATAAAAAAAATAAGTGTATACAAATTTTAAAGTGACTCTTAGGTTTTAAA
ACGAAAATTCTTATTCTTGAGTAACTCTTTCCTGTAGGTCAGGTTGCTTTCTCAGGTATAGTATGAGGTC
GCTCTTATTGACCACACCTCTACCGGCAGATCCGCTAGGGATAACAGGGTAATATAGATCTGTACAATCT
TGATCCGGAGCTTTTCTTTTTTTGCCGATTAAGAATTAATTCGGTCGAAAAAAGAAAAGGAGAGGGCCAA
GAGGGAGGGCATTGGTGACTATTGAGCACGTGAGTATACGTGATTAAGCACACAAAGGCAGCTTGGAGTA
TGTCTGTTATTAATTTCACAGGTAGTTCTGGTCCATTGGTGAAAGTTTGCGGCTTGCAGAGCACAGAGGC
CGCAGAATGTGCTCTAGATTCCGATGCTGACTTGCTGGGTATTATATGTGTGCCCAATAGAAAGAGAACA
ATTGACCCGGTTATTGCAAGGAAAATTTCAAGTCTTGTAAAAGCATATAAAAATAGTTCAGGCACTCCGA
AATACTTGGTTGGCGTGTTTCGTAATCAACCTAAGGAGGATGTTTTGGCTCTGGTCAATGATTACGGCAT
TGATATCGTCCAACTGCATGGAGATGAGTCGTGGCAAGAATACCAAGAGTTCCTCGGTTTGCCAGTTATT
AAAAGACTCGTATTTCCAAAAGACTGCAACATACTACTCAGTGCAGCTTCACAGAAACCTCATTCGTTTA
TTCCCTTGTTTGATTCAGAAGCAGGTGGGACAGGTGAACTTTTGGATTGGAACTCGATTTCTGACTGGGT
TGGAAGGCAAGAGAGCCCCGAAAGCTTACATTTTATGTTAGCTGGTGGACTGACGCCAGAAAATGTTGGT
GATGCGCTTAGATTAAATGGCGTTATTGGTGTTGATGTAAGCGGAGGTGTGGAGACAAATGGTGTAAAAG
ACTCTAACAAAATAGCAAATTTCGTCAAAAATGCTAAGAAATAGGTTATTACTGAGTAGTATTTATTTAA
GTATTGTTTGTGCACTTGCCGATCTATGCGGTGTGAAATACCGCACAGATGCGTAAGGAGGTTTAAACGA
GCTCGAATTCATCGATGATATCAGATCCACTAGTGGCCTATGCGGCCGCGGATCTGCCGGTCTCCCTATA
GTGAGTCGTATTAATTTCGATAAGCCAGGTTAACCTGCATTAATGAATCGGCCAACGCGCGGGGAGAGGC
GGTTTGCGTATTGGGCGCTCTTCCGCTTCCTCGCTCACTGACTCGCTGCGCTCGGTCGTTCGGCTGCGGC
GAGCGGTATCAGCTCACTCAAAGGCGGTAATACGGTTATCCACAGAATCAGGGGATAACGCAGGAAAGAA
CATGTGAGCAAAAGGCCAGCAAAAGGCCAGGAACCGTAAAAAGGCCGCGTTGCTGGCGTTTTTCCATAGG
CTCCGCCCCCCTGACGAGCATCACAAAAATCGACGCTCAAGTCAGAGGTGGCGAAACCCGACAGGACTAT
AAAGATACCAGGCGTTTCCCCCTGGAAGCTCCCTCGTGCGCTCTCCTGTTCCGACCCTGCCGCTTACCGG
ATACCTGTCCGCCTTTCTCCCTTCGGGAAGCGTGGCGCTTTCTCAATGCTCACGCTGTAGGTATCTCAGT
TCGGTGTAGGTCGTTCGCTCCAAGCTGGGCTGTGTGCACGAACCCCCCGTTCAGCCCGACCGCTGCGCCT
TATCCGGTAACTATCGTCTTGAGTCCAACCCGGTAAGACACGACTTATCGCCACTGGCAGCAGCCACTGG
TAACAGGATTAGCAGAGCGAGGTATGTAGGCGGTGCTACAGAGTTCTTGAAGTGGTGGCCTAACTACGGC
TACACTAGAAGGACAGTATTTGGTATCTGCGCTCTGCTGAAGCCAGTTACCTTCGGAAAAAGAGTTGGTA
GCTCTTGATCCGGCAAACAAACCACCGCTGGTAGCGGTGGTTTTTTTGTTTGCAAGCAGCAGATTACGCG
CAGAAAAAAAGGATCTCAAGAAGATCCTTTGATCTTTTCTACGGGGTCTGACGCTCAGTGGAACGAAAAC
TCACGTTAAGGGATTTTGGTCATGAGATTATCAAAAAGGATCTTCACCTAGATCCTTTTAAATTAAAAAT
GAAGTTTTAAATCAATCTAAAGTATATATGAGTAAACTTGGTCTGACAGTTACCAATGCTTAATCAGTGA
GGCACCTATCTCAGCGATCTGTCTATTTCGTTCATCCATAGTTGCCTGACTCCCCGTCGTGTAGATAACT
ACGATACGGGAGGGCTTACCATCTGGCCCCAGTGCTGCAATGATACCGCGAGACCCACGCTCACCGGCTC
CAGATTTATCAGCAATAAACCAGCCAGCCGGAAGGGCCGAGCGCAGAAGTGGTCCTGCAACTTTATCCGC
CTCCATCCAGTCTATTAATTGTTGCCGGGAAGCTAGAGTAAGTAGTTCGCCAGTTAATAGTTTGCGCAAC
GTTGTTGCCATTGCTACAGGCATCGTGGTGTCACGCTCGTCGTTTGGTATGGCTTCATTCAGCTCCGGTT
CCCAACGATCAAGGCGAGTTACATGATCCCCCATGTTGTGCAAAAAAGCGGTTAGCTCCTTCGGTCCTCC
GATCGTTGTCAGAAGTAAGTTGGCCGCAGTGTTATCACTCATGGTTATGGCAGCACTGCATAATTCTCTT
ACTGTCATGCCATCCGTAAGATGCTTTTCTGTGACTGGTGAGTACTCAACCAAGTCATTCTGAGAATAGT
GTATGCGGCGACCGAGTTGCTCTTGCCCGGCGTCAATACGGGATAATACCGCGCCACATAGCAGAACTTT
AAAAGTGCTCATCATTGGAAAACGTTCTTCGGGGCGAAAACTCTCAAGGATCTTACCGCTGTTGAGATCC
AGTTCGATGTAACCCACTCGTGCACCCAACTGATCTTCAGCATCTTTTACTTTCACCAGCGTTTCTGGGT
GAGCAAAAACAGGAAGGCAAAATGCCGCAAAAAAGGGAATAAGGGCGACACGGAAATGTTGAATACTCAT
ACTCTTCCTTTTTCAATATTATTGAAGCATTTATCAGGGTTATTGTCTCATGAGCGGATACATATTTGAA
TGTATTTAGAAAAATAAACAAATAGGGGTTCCGCGCACATTTCCCCGAAAAGTGCCACCTGACGTCTAAG
AAACCATTATTATCATGACATTAACCTATAAAAATAGGCGTATCACGAGGCCCTTTCGTCTCGCGCGTTT
CGGTGATGACGGTGAAAACCTCTGACACATGCAGCTCCCGGAGACGGTCACAGCTTGTCTGTAAGCGGAT
GCCGGGAGCAGACAAGCCCGTCAGGGCGCGTCAGCGGGTGTTGGCGGGTGTCGGGGCTGGCTTAACTATG
CGGCATCAGAGCAGATTGTACTGAGAGTGCACCATATGGACATATTGTCGTTAGAACGCGGCTACAATTA
ATACATAACCTTATGTATCATACACATACGATTTAGGTGACACTATA
Features (pLannotate 1.2.2; 14 found; start..end, strand, type, name):
    105..129     +  CDS            2xFLAG (fragment): two tandem FLAG® epitope tags
    132..581     +  CDS            nuc (fragment): NUC_STAAC - Experimental evidence at protein level: Swiss-Prot protein existence level 1. Enzyme that catalyzes the hydrolysis of both DNA and RNA at the 5' position of the phosphodiester bond. From Staphylococcus aureus (strain COL).
    609..796     +  terminator     ADH1 terminator: S. cerevisiae ADH1; transcription terminator for the S. cerevisiae alcohol dehydrogenase 1 (ADH1) gene
    832..979     +  promoter       TRP1 promoter: S. cerevisiae TRP1
    980..1654    +  CDS            TRP1: phosphoribosylanthranilate isomerase, required for tryptophan biosynthesis; S. cerevisiae TRP1; yeast auxotrophic marker
   1705..1740    +  misc_feature   bom (fragment): basis of mobility region from pBR322
   1815..1833    -  promoter       T7 promoter: promoter for bacteriophage T7 RNA polymerase
   1855..1908    -  CDS            lacI (fragment): lac repressor; lacI; The lac repressor binds to the lac operator to inhibit transcription in E. coli. This inhibition can be relieved by adding lactose or isopropyl-β-D-thiogalactopyranoside (IPTG).
   2091..2679    -  rep_origin     ori: high-copy-number ColE1/pMB1/pBR322/pUC origin of replication
   2850..3710    -  CDS            AmpR: β-lactamase; bla; confers resistance to ampicillin, carbenicillin, and related antibiotics
   3711..3815    -  promoter       AmpR promoter: bla
   3910..3945    +  CDS            rop (fragment): Rop protein, which maintains plasmids at low copy number; rop
   4047..4098    +  misc_feature   bom (fragment): basis of mobility region from pBR322
   4161..2       +  promoter       SP6 promoter (across the origin): promoter for bacteriophage SP6 RNA polymerase
