[The description below was written by a language model from this plasmid's Addgene catalogue record and pLannotate feature annotations shown in this document.]
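Description:
pGZ110 (pFA6a-3FLAG-MNase-TRP1) is a yeast genomic-targeting template plasmid of the pFA6a family, built from pFA6a-3HA-Trp1 by removing the 3xHA coding segment between the AscI and PacI sites and replacing it with a 525 bp cassette encoding a 3xFLAG epitope followed by amino acids 83–231 of micrococcal nuclease (MNase, the Staphylococcus aureus nuc product). The 4,177 nt plasmid is propagated in E. coli through a high-copy ColE1/pUC-type origin with ampicillin selection from the bla gene and its promoter. It carries no yeast replication origin, consistent with its role as a PCR template rather than an episomal vector. Short annotated fragments of bom, rop and lacI, together with flanking T7 and SP6 promoters, are backbone remnants with no evident role in the tagging function. The automated annotation detects only a partial FLAG repeat, whereas the catalogue entry specifies three copies.

The functional module has no promoter of its own. The FLAG-MNase open reading frame is followed by the S. cerevisiae ADH1 terminator and then by a TRP1 marker driven by its native promoter. Because the vector retains compatibility with the standard F2/R1 primer pairs used for pFA6a epitope tagging, the module can be amplified with gene-specific homology arms and integrated by homologous recombination at the 3' end of a chosen yeast gene. This yields a C-terminal fusion expressed from the endogenous promoter, with integrants selected by tryptophan prototrophy. The intended application is chromatin endogenous cleavage (ChEC and ChEC-seq), in which the nuclease tethered to a chromatin-associated protein cuts nearby DNA to map its binding sites. The FLAG tag provides a handle for detecting the fusion protein.
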