Addgene plasmid #70233: pGZ110 (pFA6a-3FLAG-MNase-TRP1)
Purpose: ChEC-tagging vector encoding a 3xFLAG tag and aa 83-231 of Mnase in pFA6a-3HA-Trp1 replacing the 3xHA tag. These vectors retain compatibility with the F2/R1 primer pairs commonly used for epitope tag
Depositing lab: Steven Henikoff. Depositing organization: Fred Hutchinson Cancer Center. Publication: ChEC-seq kinetics discriminates transcription factor binding sites by DNA sequence and shape in vivo. Zentner GE, Kasinathan S, Xin B, Rohs R, Henikoff S. Nat Commun. 2015 Oct 22;6:8733. doi: 10.1038/ncomms9733. PubMed 26490019.
Backbone
  Vector backbone: pFA6a-3HA-Trp1
  Modifications to backbone: The 3HA coding sequencing was dropped out of backbone with AscI and PacI and replaced with 3FLAG-MNase.
  Vector type: Yeast genomic targeting
  Selectable markers: TRP1
Growth in bacteria
  Bacterial resistance: Ampicillin, 100 μg/mL
  Growth temperature: 37°C
  Growth strain: DH10B
  Copy number: Unknown
Gene/Insert
  Gene/Insert name: 3xFLAG tag and aa 83-231 of Mnase (alt names: ChEC-tagging vector; 3FLAG-MNase)
  Insert size (bp): 525
Terms and licenses: Academic/Nonprofit Terms; Industry Terms: Not Available to Industry
How to cite: pGZ110 (pFA6a-3FLAG-MNase-TRP1) was a gift from Steven Henikoff (Addgene plasmid # 70233 ; http://n2t.net/addgene:70233 ; RRID:Addgene_70233)
