>Addgene plasmid #70233 | pGZ110 (pFA6a-3FLAG-MNase-TRP1) | addgene partial sequence | sequence record 129166 | SP6 5'-ATTTAGGTGACACTATAG-3'
ACGCTGCAGGTCGACGGATCCCCGGGTTAATTAAAGATTACAAGGATCACGATGGCGATTACAAGGATCA
CGATATCGATTACAAGGATGATGATGATAAGGCGGCCGCCACCAGTACCAAGAAGCTGCACAAGGAGCCC
GCCACCCTGATCAAGGCCATAGATGGCGATACCGTGAAGCTGATGTATAAGGGCCAGCCCATGACCTTCC
GCCTGCTGCTGGTGGATACCCCCGAGACCAAGCACCCGAAAAAGGGCGTGGAAAAGTACGGACCCGAGGC
CAGCGCCTTCACAAAAAAGATGGTGGAGAACGCCAAGAAAATCGAGGTGGAGTTCGATAAAGGCCAACGC
ACCGATAAGTATGGACGCGGTCTGGCCTACATCTACGCCGACGGCAAAATGGTGAACGAGGCCCTGGTGC
GGCAGGGACTGGCCAAGGTGGCGTACGTGTACAAGCCCAACAACACCCACGAGCAGCACCTGCGCAAGAG
CGAGGCTCAGGCAAAGAAGGAGAAACTGAACATCTGGAGTGAGGATAACGCCGATAGCGGCCAGTAGTAG
AGGCGCGCCACTTCTAAATAAGCGAATTTCTTATGATTTATGATTTTTATTATTAAATAAGTTATAAAAA
AAATAAGTGTATACAAATTTTAAAGTGACTCTTAGGTTTTAAAACGAAAATTCTTATTCTTGAGTAACTC
TTTCCTGTAGGTCAGGTTGCTTTCTCAGGTATAGTATGAGGTCGCTCTTATTGACCACACCTCTACCGGC
AGATCCGCTAGGGATAACAGGGTAATATAGATCTGTACAATCTTGATCCGGAGCTT
