>Addgene plasmid #70233 | pGZ110 (pFA6a-3FLAG-MNase-TRP1) | addgene partial sequence | sequence record 129167 | T7 5'-TAATACGACTCACTATAGGG-3'
TAGTGGATCTGATATCATCGATGAATTCGAGCTCGTTTAAACCTCCTTACGCATCTGTGCGGTATTTCAC
ACCGCATAGATCGGCAAGTGCACAAACAATACTTAAATAAATACTACTCAGTAATAACCTATTTCTTAGC
ATTTTTGACGAAATTTGCTATTTTGTTAGAGTCTTTTACACCATTTGTCTCCACACCTCCGCTTACATCA
ACACCAATAACGCCATTTAATCTAAGCGCATCACCAACATTTTCTGGCGTCAGTCCACCAGCTAACATAA
AATGTAAGCTTTCGGGGCTCTCTTGCCTTCCAACCCAGTCAGAAATCGAGTTCCAATCCAAAAGTTCACC
TGTCCCACCTGCTTCTGAATCAAACAAGGGAATAAACGAATGAGGTTTCTGTGAAGCTGCACTGAGTAGT
ATGTTGCAGTCTTTTGGAAATACGAGTCTTTTAATAACTGGCAAACCGAGGAACTCTTGGTATTCTTGCC
ACGACTCATCTCCATGCAGTTGGACGATATCAATGCCGTAATCATTGACCAGAGCCAAAACATCCTCCTT
AGGTTGATTACGAAACACGCCAACCAAGTATTTCGGAGTGCCTGAACTATTTTTATATGCTTTTACAAGA
CTTGAAATTTTCCTTGCAATAACCGGGTCAATTGTTCTCTTTCTATTGGGCACACATATAATACCCAGCA
AGTCAGCATCGGAATCTAGAGCACATTCTGCGGCCTCTGTGCTCTGCAAGCCGCAAACTTTCACCAATGG
ACCAGAACTACCTGTGAAATTAATAACAGACATACTCCAAGCTGCCTTTGTGTGCTTAATCACGTATACT
CACGTGCTCAATAGTCACCAATGCCC
